>Addgene plasmid #19736 | pRSETA-betaFlincG | depositor partial sequence | sequence record 9346 | Author sequence
TTTAAGAAGGAGATATACATATGCGGGGTTCTCATCATCATCATCATCATGGTATGGCTAGCATGACTGG
TGGACAGCAAATGGGTCGGGATCTGTACGACGATGACGATAAGGATCGATGGGGATCCGAGCTCGAGGCG
ATGGGCACCCTGCGGGATTTACAGTACGCGCTCCAGGAGAAGATCGAGGAGCTGAGGCAGCGGGATGCTC
TCATCGACGAGCTGGAGCTGGAGTTGGATCAGAAGGACGAACTGATCCAGAAGCTGCAGAACGAGCTGGA
CAAGTACCGCTCGGTGATCCGGCCGGCCACCCAGCAGGCGCAGAAGCAGAGCGCGAGCACCTTGCAAGGC
GAGCCGCGCACCAAGCGGCAGGCGATCTCCGCTGAGCCCACCGCCTTTGACATCCAGGATCTCAGCCATG
TGACCCTGCCCTTCTACCCCAAGAGTCCACAGTCCAAGGATCTCATAAAGGAGGCCATCCTTGACAATGA
CTTTATGAAGAACTTGGAGCTGTCACAGATCCAAGAGATTGTGGATTGTATGTACCCAGTGGAGTACGGC
AAAGACAGCTGCATCATCAAAGAAGGAGATGTGGGGTCACTGGTGTATGTCATGGAAGATGGTAAGGTTG
AAGTTACAAAAGAAGGCGTGAAGCTGTGCACAATGGGTCCTGGTAAAGTGTTTGGAGAGTTGGCTATCCT
TTACAACTGTACCCGGACGGCGACCGTCAAAACTCTTGTAAATGTGAAACTCTGGGCCATTGATCGACAA
TGTTTTCAGACGATAATGATGAGGACAGGACTTATCAAGCATACCGAGTATATGGAATTTTTAAAAAGCG
TTCCAACATTCCAGAGCCTTCCTGAAGAGATCCTCAGTAAGCTTGCTGACGTCCTTGAAGAGACCCACTA
TGAAAATGGGGAATATATCATCAGGCAAGGTGCAAGAGGGGACACCTTCTTTATCATCAGTAAAGGAAAG
GTTAATGTCACTCGTGAAGACTCGCCCAATGAAGACCCAGTCTTTCTTAGAACCTTAGGAAAAGGAGATT
GGTTTGGAGAGAAAGCCTTGCAGGGGGAAGATGTGAGAACAGCGAATGTAATTGCGGCAGAAGCTGTAAC
CTGCCTTGTGATCGACAGAGACTCTTTCAAACATTTGATTGGAGGATTAGATGATGTTTCTAATAAAGCA
TATGAAGATGCAGAAGCTAAGGCAAAATATGAAGCTGAAGCTGCTTTCTTCGCCAACCTGAAGCTGAACG
TCTATATCATGGCCGACAAGCAGAAGAACGGCATCAAGGCGAACTTCAAGATCCGCCACAACATCGAGGA
CGGCGGCGTGCAGCTCGCCTACCACTACCAGCAGAACACCCCCATCGGCGACGGCCCCGTGCTGCTGCCC
GACAACCACTACCTGAGCACCCAGTCCAAACTTTCGAAAGACCCCAACGAGAAGTGCGATCACATGGTCC
TGCTGGAGTTCGTGACCGCCGCCGGGATCACTCTCGGCATGGACGAGCTGTACAAGGGCGGTACCGGAGG
GAGCATGGTGAGCAAGGGCGAGGAGCTGTTCACCGGGGTGGTGCCCATCCTGGTCGAGCTGGACGGCGAC
GTAAACGGCCACAAGTTCAGCGTGTCCGGCGAGGGTGAGGGCGATGCCACCTACGGCAAGCTGACCCTGA
AGTTCATCTGCACCACCGGCAAGCTGCCCGTGCCCTGGCCCNCCCTCGTGACCACCCTGACCTACGGCGT
GCAGTGCTTCAGCCGCTACCCCGACCACATGAAGCAGCACGACTTCTTCAAGTCCGCCATGCCCGAAGGC
TACATCCAGGAGCGCACCATCTTCTTCAAGGACGACGGCAACTACAAGACCCGCGCCGAGGTGAAGTTCG
AGGGCGACACCCTGGTGAACCGCATCGAGCTGAAGGGCATCGACTTCAAGGAGGACGGCAACATCCTGGG
GCACAAGCTGGAGTACAACCTGTCTGATTTAACATCATTGACACTGTCTGATTTAACATCATTGACACCC
TTGGAGTTGGAGGTTTCGGACGAGTAGAACTGGTCCAGTTAAAAAGTGAAGAATCCAAAACCTTTGCAAT
GAAGATTCTCAAGAAACGCCACATCGTGGATACAAGACAGCAGGAACACATCCGCTCGGAGAAGCAGATC
ATGCAGGGGGCCCATTCGGACTTCATAGTGAGATTATACAGAACATTTAAGGACAGCAAATATTTGTATA
TGTTGATGGAAGCTTGCCTAGGTGGAGAGCTCTGGACCATTCTCAGGGATCGGGGGTCATTTGAAGATTC
TACAACCAGATTTTATACAGCATGTGTGGTAGAAGCTTTTGCCTATCTGCNTTCCAAAGGAATCATTTAC
AGGGACCTCAAGCCTGAAAATCTCATCCT
