>Addgene plasmid #19736 | pRSETA-betaFlincG | addgene partial sequence | sequence record 25396 | 19736 with T7
ATTTTGTTTAACTTTAAGAAGGAGATATACATATGCGGGGTTCTCATCATCATCATCATCATGGTATGGC
TAGCATGACTGGTGGACAGCAAATGGGTCGGGATCTGTACGACGATGACGATAAGGATCGATGGGGATCC
GAGCTCGAGGCCATGGGCACCCTGCGGGATTTACAGTACGCGCTCCAGGAGAAGATCGAGGAGCTGAGGC
AGCGGGATGCTCTCATCGACGAGCTGGAGCTGGAGTTGGATCAGAAGGACGAACTGATCCAGAAGCTGCA
GAACGAGCTGGACAAGTACCGCTCGGTGATCCGGCCGGCCACCCAGCAGGCGCAGAAGCAGAGCGCGAGC
ACCTTGCAAGGCGAGCCGCGCACCAAGCGGCAGGCGATCTCCGCTGAGCCCACCGCCTTTGACATCCAGG
ATCTCAGCCATGTGACCCTGCCCTTCTACCCCAAGAGTCCACAGTCCAAGGATCTCATAAAGGAGGCCAT
CCTTGACAATGACTTTATGAAGAACTTGGAGCTGTCACAGATCCAAGAGATTGTGGATTGTATGTACCCA
GTGGAGTACGGCAAAGACAGCTGCATCATCAAAGAAGGAGATGTGGGGTCACTGGTGTATGTCAT
