>Addgene plasmid #19736 | pRSETA-betaFlincG | addgene partial sequence | sequence record 25397 | 19736 with Xpress-Fwd
CTGTACGACGATGACGATAAGGNNCGATGGGGATCCGAGCTCGAGGCCATGGGCACCCTGCGGGATTTAC
AGTACGCGCTCCAGGAGAAGATCGAGGAGCTGAGGCAGCGGGATGCTCTCATCGACGAGCTGGAGCTGGA
GTTGGATCAGAAGGACGAACTGATCCAGAAGCTGCAGAACGAGCTGGACAAGTACCGCTCGGTGATCCGG
CCGGCCACCCAGCAGGCGCAGAAGCAGAGCGCGAGCACCTTGCAAGGCGAGCCGCGCACCAAGCGGCAGG
CGATCTCCGCTGAGCCCACCGCCTTTGACATCCAGGATCTCAGCCATGTGACCCTGCCCTTCTACCCCAA
GAGTCCACAGTCCAAGGATCTCATAAAGGAGGCCATCCTTGACAATGACTTTATGAAGAACTTGGAGCTG
TCACAGATCCAAGAGATTGTGGATTGTATGTACCCAGTGGAGTACGGCAAAGACAGCTGCATCATCAAAG
AAGGAGATGTGGGGTCACTGGTGTATGTCATGGAAGATGGTAAGGTTGAAGTTACAAAAGAAGGCGTGAA
GCTGTGCACAATGGGTCCTGGTAAAGTGTTTGGAGAGTTGGCTATCCTTTACAACTGTACCCGGACGGCG
ACCGTCAAAACTCTTGTAAATGTGAAACTCTGGGCCATTGATCGACAATGTTTTCAGACGATAATGATGA
GGACAGGACTTATCAAGCATACCGAGTATATGGAATTTTTAAAAAGCGTTCNNNCATTCCAGANCCTTCC
TGANANATCCTCAGTAA
