[The description below was written by a language model from this plasmid's Addgene catalogue record.]
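Description:
pRSETA-betaFlincG is a bacterial expression plasmid built on the commercial pRSET-A backbone (about 2.9 kb), carrying an insert of roughly 2.8 kb that encodes beta-FlincG, a member of the FlincG family of cGMP biosensors. It is propagated in E. coli under ampicillin selection, and the record lists it as low copy. No feature table accompanies the entry, so the origin of replication and the detailed layout of regulatory elements are not documented here. pRSET vectors generally drive expression from a T7 promoter, which fits with T7 being listed as the 5′ sequencing primer, and such vectors need a host that supplies T7 RNA polymerase for protein production.

The insert is recorded as bovine in origin and was cloned by restriction digestion between XhoI (5′) and EcoRI (3′) sites, both of which remain intact, so the cassette can be excised or transferred. This places the coding sequence in frame behind the backbone's N-terminal polyhistidine tag, which allows the recombinant sensor to be purified by immobilized metal affinity chromatography. The associated publication title describes these sensors as single GFP-linked cGMP indicators used to reveal cGMP patterning in vascular smooth muscle cells. The record does not spell out which cGMP-binding domains make up the beta variant or how they are joined to the fluorescent protein. Given the bacterial expression format, this construct is best suited to producing His-tagged beta-FlincG protein for in vitro work, such as characterizing its fluorescence response to cGMP, rather than for direct expression in mammalian cells.
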