Addgene plasmid #19736: pRSETA-betaFlincG
Depositing lab: Wolfgang Dostmann. Depositing organization: University of Vermont and State Agricultural College. Publication: Differential patterning of cGMP in vascular smooth muscle cells revealed by single GFP-linked biosensors. Nausch LW, Ledoux J, Bonev AD, Nelson MT, Dostmann WR. Proc Natl Acad Sci U S A. 2008 Jan 8. 105(1):365-70. 10.1073/pnas.0710387105 PubMed 18165313.
Backbone
  Vector backbone: pRSET-A
  Backbone manufacturer: Invitrogen
  Backbone size w/o insert (bp): 2900
  Vector type: Bacterial Expression
Growth in bacteria
  Bacterial resistance: Ampicillin, 100 μg/mL
  Growth temperature: 37°C
  Growth strain: DH5alpha
  Growth instructions: DH5alpha, 37C, overnight
  Copy number: Low Copy
Gene/Insert
  Gene/Insert name: beta-FlincG (alt name: FlincG)
  Species: Bovine
  Insert size (bp): 2800
  Tag / fusion protein: His (N terminal on backbone)
  Cloning method: Restriction Enzyme; 5′ cloning site Xho1 (not destroyed); 3′ cloning site EcoR1 (not destroyed)
  Sequencing primers: 5′ T7; 3′ n/a
Terms and licenses: Academic/Nonprofit Terms; Industry Terms: Not Available to Industry
How to cite: pRSETA-betaFlincG was a gift from Wolfgang Dostmann (Addgene plasmid # 19736 ; http://n2t.net/addgene:19736 ; RRID:Addgene_19736)
